>Addgene plasmid #17813 | pPro24(s)-gfp | addgene partial sequence | sequence record 123280 | pBAD-R 5'-GATTTAATCTGTATCAGG-3'
AGCTTGCATGCCTGCAGGTCGACTCATCTTATTTGTAGAGCTCATTCATGCCATGTGTAATCCCAGCAGC
AGTTACAAACTCAAGAAGGACCATGTGGTCACGCTTTTCGTTGGGATCTTTCGAAAGGGCAGATTGTGTG
GACAGGTAATGGTTGTCTGGTAAAAGGACAGGGCCATCGCCAATTGGAGTATTTTGTTGATAATGGTCTG
CTAGTTGAACGGATCCATCTTCAATGTTGTGGCGAATTTTGAAGTTAGCTTTGATTCCATTCTTTTGTTT
GTCTGCCGTGATGTATACATTGTGTGAGTTATAGTTGTACTCCAGTTTGTGTCCGAGAATGTTTCCATCT
TCTTTAAAATCAATACCTTTTAACTCGATACGATTAACAAGGGTATCACCTTCAAACTTGACTTCAGCAC
GCGTCTTGTAGTTCCCGTCATCTTTGAAAGATATAGTGCGTTCCTGTACATAACCTTCGGGCATGGCACT
CTTGAAAAAGTCATGCCGTTTCATATGATCCGGATAACGGGAAAAGCATTGAACACCATAAGAGAAAGTA
GTGACAAGTGTTGGCCATGGAACAGGTAGTTTTCCAGTAGTGCAAATAAATTTAAGGGTAAGTTTTCCGT
ATGTTGCATCACCTTCACCCTCTCCACTGACAGAAAATTTGTGCCCATTAACATCACCATCTAATTCAAC
AAGAATTGGGAC
