[The description below was written by a language model from this plasmid's Addgene catalogue record.]
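Description:
pPro24(s)-gfp is a bacterial expression plasmid for Escherichia coli, catalogued under bacterial expression and synthetic biology. It is selected with ampicillin and is recorded as low copy. The record does not name a parental backbone, an origin of replication, or a promoter, and no feature table is provided. The plasmid name and the associated work on propionate-regulated high-yield protein production indicate that it belongs to the pPro family of propionate-inducible expression vectors. However, the regulatory elements that confer this control are not itemised in the fields given.

The insert is GFPuv, a UV-excitable variant of the Aequorea victoria green fluorescent protein, about 712 bp long and introduced by restriction enzyme cloning. It carries a D234N substitution relative to the cited reference sequence. No fusion tags are recorded. The suggested 3′ sequencing primer is a pBAD reverse primer, which implies that the region downstream of the cloning site resembles that of pBAD-type vectors, though the record does not confirm this.

GFPuv here acts as an easily measured reporter of expression from the vector. This makes the construct suitable for characterising induction behaviour and expression yield, or as a control alongside other genes cloned into the same system. According to the depositor, the plasmid is supplied in strain JSB, a BL21(DE3) derivative with a deletion of the sbm-ygfDGHI gene cluster, while DH5alpha is listed as the growth strain for propagation. The record does not explain the reason for the deletion. Distribution is limited to academic and nonprofit users.
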