Addgene plasmid #17813: pPro24(s)-gfp
Depositing lab: Jay Keasling. Depositing organization: University of California, Berkeley. Publication: Propionate-regulated high-yield protein production in Escherichia coli. Lee SK, Keasling JD. Biotechnol Bioeng. 2006 Apr 5. 93(5):912-8. 10.1002/bit.20784 PubMed 16333863.
Backbone
  Vector backbone: n/a
  Vector type: Bacterial Expression, Synthetic Biology
Growth in bacteria
  Bacterial resistance: Ampicillin, 100 μg/mL
  Growth temperature: 37°C
  Growth strain: DH5alpha
  Copy number: Low Copy
Gene/Insert
  Gene/Insert name: GFPuv
  Species: A. victoria
  Insert size (bp): 712
  Mutation: D234N compared to AF007834
  GenBank ID: AF007834
  Cloning method: Restriction Enzyme
  Sequencing primers: 5′ n/a; 3′ pBAD Reverse
Terms and licenses: Academic/Nonprofit Terms; Industry Terms: Not Available to Industry
Depositor comments: Provided in strain JSB, a slightly modified version of E. coli strain BL21 with genotype: BL21(DE3)/D(sbm-ygfDGHI).
How to cite: pPro24(s)-gfp was a gift from Jay Keasling (Addgene plasmid # 17813 ; http://n2t.net/addgene:17813 ; RRID:Addgene_17813)
